Addgene plasmid #74512: pcFLAG-Grap2-R83E
Purpose: Overexpression of Grap2 R83E in mammalian cells
Depositing lab: Lars Rönnstrand. Depositing organization: Lund University. Publication: Expression of GADS enhances FLT3-induced mitogenic signaling. Chougule RA, Cordero E, Moharram SA, Pietras K, Ronnstrand L, Kazi JU. Oncotarget. 2016 Feb 15. doi: 10.18632/oncotarget.7415. PubMed 26895103.
Backbone
  Vector backbone: pcFLAG
  Backbone manufacturer: this lab, modified from pcDNA3
  Vector type: Mammalian Expression
  Selectable markers: Neomycin (select with G418)
Growth in bacteria
  Bacterial resistance: Ampicillin, 100 μg/mL
  Growth temperature: 37°C
  Growth strain: DH5alpha
  Copy number: High Copy
Gene/Insert
  Gene/Insert name: Grap2
  Species: H. sapiens (human)
  Mutation: R83E
  Entrez Gene: GRAP2 (a.k.a. GADS, GRAP-2, GRB2L, GRBLG, GRID, GRPL, GrbX, Grf40, Mona, P38)
  Promoter: CMV
  Tag / fusion protein: FLAG (C terminal on backbone)
  Cloning method: Restriction Enzyme; 5′ cloning site unknown (unknown if destroyed); 3′ cloning site unknown (unknown if destroyed)
  Sequencing primers: 5′ CMV-F; 3′ BGHrev
Terms and licenses: Academic/Nonprofit Terms; Industry Terms: Not Available to Industry
Depositor comments: The depositor notes that a BamHI restriction site was inserted following the start codon of Grap2. This site does not affect plasmid function.
How to cite: pcFLAG-Grap2-R83E was a gift from Lars Rönnstrand (Addgene plasmid # 74512 ; http://n2t.net/addgene:74512 ; RRID:Addgene_74512)
