[The description below was written by a language model from this plasmid's Addgene catalogue record.]
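Description:
pcFLAG-Grap2-R83E is a mammalian expression plasmid for overexpressing a point mutant of human GRAP2, the Grb2-family adaptor protein also known as GADS, Mona or Grf40. It is built on pcFLAG, a depositor-made derivative of pcDNA3 that supplies a FLAG epitope from the backbone. In bacteria it is maintained as a high-copy plasmid under ampicillin selection. In mammalian cells the neomycin resistance marker allows G418 selection of stably transfected populations.

The Grap2 coding sequence is driven by the CMV promoter, a strong constitutive viral promoter commonly used for high-level expression in transfected mammalian cells. The protein is produced with a C-terminal FLAG tag, which allows detection and immunoprecipitation with anti-FLAG antibodies. The use of a BGH reverse sequencing primer is consistent with the pcDNA3-type bovine growth hormone polyadenylation region downstream of the insert, although no feature table is provided to confirm this. The insert carries the R83E substitution, replacing an arginine with a glutamate; the record does not state the functional consequence of this change. The depositor notes that a BamHI site was introduced immediately after the Grap2 start codon and that it does not affect plasmid function. The insert was cloned by restriction enzymes, but the sites used are not recorded.

The associated work concerns how GADS expression affects mitogenic signalling downstream of the receptor tyrosine kinase FLT3. This suggests the construct is meant to be used as a mutant for comparison with wild-type Grap2 in overexpression and signalling or interaction studies in mammalian cells.
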