>Addgene plasmid #74512 | pcFLAG-Grap2-R83E | addgene partial sequence | sequence record 146176 | BGH-rev 5'-TAGAAGGCACAGTCGAGG-3'
ATTCTTACTTGTCATCGTCATCCTTGTAGTCCTCGAGTCGGGTCATGGGTGCCACGTAGTTGGCAGGGAA
GAGGCCCAGCTTGTTGTGCAGGCGGCCGGTCCACCAGGATGGGTTGGAGCTATCCAGGACCTCCACCACC
TCCCCGCTGTGGAACCCCAGCTCGTCATCCTCCAGGGCCTCAAAGTCATACAGCGCCCGGGCCCACCGCA
CTCGCCCTGCCGCCTGGAGCTGCACTGGGTCTGTGTGTCTCCGATGCATGAGGGCCGCATTCATTTCACT
GCCCAAGCCGGTGCCACAATGCCCATCATTTATGTCAAGGCTGCCTCCTCGGCGTTCCTGGTGGAAATGG
TGGTGCTGCAGATATCGCTGCTGTGGGGGCTGCTGCAGCTGCTGGGGCGCTGGGGCATATTGCGGAGGCT
GTGGCTGGTGCTGGTGCTGCTGCAGGGGAAGGGTCGGGGGGTGATCCGACAGCTTCCGGTTCATCGAAGG
TCGGATTTCTTCTCCCACAGCCCCACTGAGGTGTGGGCCTCCCTGGGACCTCCGGTCCAGGCTGTTGCCC
CGGTGACCCTGGTCTTCTCGGGTTCTGTCTCTAAGGAAGATCTGCTTCTGTCTGGAGATGGAATTTGTCC
TGTAGTAGTCTACCAGCTTATTTAGGGATGGAAACTTCTCAGTCCACAGAAAGTAATTACCCTTGTTGTC
TCGCATGACCTTGAAGTGTTGAACGTCATCCTCATGCCTGACAGAGATGGAGAAGTCCC
