>Addgene plasmid #74512 | pcFLAG-Grap2-R83E | addgene partial sequence | sequence record 146177 | CMV-F 5'-CGCAAATGGGCGGTAGGCGTG-3'
ACCCACTGCTTACTGGCTTATCGAAATTAATACGACTCACTATAGGGAGACCCAAGCTGGCTAGCGTTTA
AACTTAAGCTTGGTACCGAGCTCGGATCGGCCACCATGGGATCCGAAGCTGTTGCCAAGTTTGATTTCAC
TGCTTCAGGTGAGGATGAACTGAGCTTTCACACTGGAGATGTTTTGAAGATTTTAAGTAACCAAGAGGAG
TGGTTTAAGGCGGAGCTTGGGAGCCAGGAAGGATATGTGCCCAAGAATTTCATAGACATCCAGTTTCCCA
AATGGTTTCACGAAGGCCTCTCTCGACACCAGGCAGAGAACTTACTCATGGGCAAGGAGGTTGGCTTCTT
CATCATCGAGGCCAGCCAGAGCTCCCCAGGGGACTTCTCCATCTCTGTCAGGCATGAGGATGACGTTCAA
CACTTCAAGGTCATGCGAGACAACAAGGGTAATTACTTTCTGTGGACTGAGAAGTTTCCATCCCTAAATA
AGCTGGTAGACTACTACAGGACAAATTCCATCTCCAGACAGAAGCAGATCTTCCTTAGAGACAGAACCCG
AGAAGACCAGGGTCACCGGGGCAACAGCCTGGACCGGAGGTCCCAGGGAGGCCCACACCTCAGTGGGGCT
GTGGGAGAAGAAATCCGACCTTCGATGAACCGGAAGCTGTCGGATCACCCCCCGACCCTTCCCCTGCAGC
AGCACCAGCACCAGCCACAGCCTCCGCAATATGCCCCAGCGCCCCAGCAGCTGCAGCAGCCCCCACAGCA
GCGATATCTGCAGCACCACCATTTCCACCAGGA
